Addgene plasmid #46747: pQFlag-USP11 WT puroR
Purpose: Retroviral vector that expresses Flag-tagged wild type human USP11
Depositing lab: Goedele Maertens & Gordon Peters. Depositing organization: Cancer Research Technology. Publication: Ubiquitin-specific proteases 7 and 11 modulate Polycomb regulation of the INK4a tumour suppressor. Maertens GN, El Messaoudi-Aubert S, Elderkin S, Hiom K, Peters G. EMBO J. 2010 Aug 4;29(15):2553-65. doi: 10.1038/emboj.2010.129. Epub 2010 Jul 2. PubMed 20601937.
Backbone
  Vector backbone: pQCXIP
  Backbone manufacturer: Clontech
  Total vector size (bp): 10080
  Modifications to backbone: pQFlag-puro was engineered by ligation in NotI- and BamHI-digested pQCXIP, giving the following MCS: NotI-Kozak-MfeI-Flag-AgeI-XhoI-BamHI
  Vector type: Mammalian Expression, Retroviral
  Selectable markers: Puromycin
Growth in bacteria
  Bacterial resistance: Ampicillin, 100 μg/mL
  Growth temperature: 37°C
  Growth strain: DH5alpha
  Copy number: Unknown
Gene/Insert
  Gene/Insert name: USP11
  Insert size (bp): 2892
  Promoter: CMV
  Tag / fusion protein: Flag (N terminal on backbone)
  Cloning method: Restriction Enzyme; 5′ cloning site AgeI (not destroyed); 3′ cloning site XhoI (not destroyed)
  Sequencing primers: 5′ CMV Forward; 3′ pCDH-rev
Terms and licenses: Academic/Nonprofit Terms; Industry Terms: Not Available to Industry
How to cite: pQFlag-USP11 WT puroR was a gift from Goedele Maertens & Gordon Peters (Addgene plasmid # 46747 ; http://n2t.net/addgene:46747 ; RRID:Addgene_46747)
