[The description below was written by a language model from this plasmid's Addgene catalogue record and pLannotate feature annotations shown in this document.]
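Description:
pQFlag-USP11 WT puroR is a 10,080 bp self-inactivating gammaretroviral expression vector built on the Clontech pQCXIP backbone and designed to deliver Flag-tagged wild-type human USP11 into mammalian cells. It is propagated in E. coli through a high-copy ColE1/pUC-type origin with ampicillin selection (AmpR under its bla promoter). The viral genome is driven in packaging cells by a hybrid 5' element in which the CMV enhancer and promoter are fused to a truncated murine sarcoma virus LTR. This is followed by the Ψ packaging signal and a truncated, start-codon-less gag segment that supports encapsidation. The 3' LTR carries a U3 deletion, so after reverse transcription and integration both LTRs are transcriptionally inactive and expression depends on the internal promoter.

That internal cassette uses the CMV immediate early enhancer/promoter to transcribe a bicistronic message. The backbone's cloning site was rebuilt to provide a Kozak sequence and an N-terminal Flag epitope, and the roughly 2.9 kb USP11 coding sequence, which encodes a ubiquitin-specific protease that removes conjugated ubiquitin from target proteins, was inserted in frame between the AgeI and XhoI sites. Downstream, an EMCV IRES directs translation of puromycin N-acetyltransferase from the same transcript, linking puromycin resistance to expression of the tagged protein. Short annotated fragments (dmpM, Mos, env, rop, bom) and an SV40 promoter outside the LTRs appear to be backbone remnants rather than functional payload. The construct is suited to making stably transduced, puromycin-selected cell populations that express Flag-USP11. The associated publication concerns the roles of USP7 and USP11 in Polycomb regulation of the INK4a tumour suppressor.
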