Features (pLannotate 1.2.2; 23 found; start..end, strand, type, name):
    309..512     +  promoter       CMV promoter: human cytomegalovirus (CMV) immediate early promoter
    513..688     +  LTR            5' LTR (truncated): truncated long terminal repeat from Moloney murine sarcoma virus
    810..1084    +  misc_feature   MESV Ψ (fragment): packaging signal of murine embryonic stem cell virus
   1151..1567    +  CDS            gag (truncated): truncated Moloney murine leukemia virus (MMLV) gag gene lacking the start codon
   1604..1907    +  enhancer       CMV enhancer: human cytomegalovirus immediate early enhancer
   1980..1997    -  promoter       CMV promoter (fragment): human cytomegalovirus (CMV) immediate early promoter
   2060..2111    +  promoter       CMVd2 promoter: truncated human cytomegalovirus (CMV) immediate early promoter that yields moderately reduced expression relative to the full-length promoter
   2265..2288    +  CDS            FLAG: FLAG® epitope tag, followed by an enterokinase cleavage site
   2295..5183    +  CDS            USP11: UBP11_HUMAN - Also known as UHX1. Experimental evidence at protein level: Swiss-Prot protein existence level 1. Protease that can remove conjugated ubiquitin from target proteins and polyubiquitin chains (PubMed:12084015, PubMed:15314155, PubMed:17897950, PubMed:19874889, PubMed:20233726, PubMed:24724799). Inhibits the degradation of target proteins by the proteasome (PubMed:12084015). Cleaves preferentially 'Lys-6' and 'Lys-63'-linked ubiquitin chains. Has lower activity with 'Lys-11' and 'Lys-33'-linked ubiquitin chains, and extremely low activity with 'Lys-27', 'Lys-29' and 'Lys-48'-linked
   5208..5780    +  misc_feature   IRES: internal ribosome entry site (IRES) of the encephalomyocarditis virus (EMCV)
   5813..6412    +  CDS            PuroR: puromycin N-acetyltransferase; pac from Streptomyces; confers resistance to puromycin
   6462..6527    +  CDS            dmpM (fragment): DMPM_STRAD - Protein inferred from homology: Swiss-Prot protein existence level 3. From Streptomyces alboniger.
   6540..6611    +  CDS            Mos (fragment): MOS_MOUSE - Experimental evidence at transcript level: Swiss-Prot protein existence level 2. From Mus musculus (Mouse).
   6644..6744    +  CDS            env (fragment): murine leukemia virus gPr80 envelope polyprotein precursor; env; proteolytically cleaved into gp70SU and p15TM subunits
   6786..7211    +  LTR            3' LTR (ΔU3): self-inactivating 3' long terminal repeat (LTR) from Moloney murine leukemia virus
   7280..7320    +  CDS            rop (fragment): Rop protein, which maintains plasmids at low copy number; rop
   7422..7460    +  misc_feature   bom (fragment): basis of mobility region from pBR322
   7477..7806    +  promoter       SV40 promoter: SV40 enhancer and early promoter
   7812..7913    +  misc_feature   bom (fragment): basis of mobility region from pBR322
   8099..8687    -  rep_origin     ori: high-copy-number ColE1/pMB1/pBR322/pUC origin of replication
   8858..9718    -  CDS            AmpR: β-lactamase; bla; confers resistance to ampicillin, carbenicillin, and related antibiotics
   9719..9823    -  promoter       AmpR promoter: bla
  10009..308     +  enhancer       CMV enhancer (across the origin): human cytomegalovirus immediate early enhancer
>Addgene plasmid #46747 | pQFlag-USP11 WT puroR | depositor full sequence | sequence record 93104 | pQFlag-USP11 WT puroR sequence 10080 bps
TCCGCGTTACATAACTTACGGTAAATGGCCCGCCTGGCTGACCGCCCAACGACCCCCGCCCATTGACGTC
AATAATGACGTATGTTCCCATAGTAACGCCAATAGGGACTTTCCATTGACGTCAATGGGTGGAGTATTTA
CGGTAAACTGCCCACTTGGCAGTACATCAAGTGTATCATATGCCAAGTACGCCCCCTATTGACGTCAATG
ACGGTAAATGGCCCGCCTGGCATTATGCCCAGTACATGACCTTATGGGACTTTCCTACTTGGCAGTACAT
CTACGTATTAGTCATCGCTATTACCATGGTGATGCGGTTTTGGCAGTACATCAATGGGCGTGGATAGCGG
TTTGACTCACGGGGATTTCCAAGTCTCCACCCCATTGACGTCAATGGGAGTTTGTTTTGGCACCAAAATC
AACGGGACTTTCCAAAATGTCGTAACAACTCCGCCCCATTGACGCAAATGGGCGGTAGGCGTGTACGGTG
GGAGGTCTATATAAGCAGAGCTCAATAAAAGAGCCCACAACCCCTCACTCGGCGCGCCAGTCTTCCGATA
GACTGCGTCGCCCGGGTACCCGTATTCCCAATAAAGCCTCTTGCTGTTTGCATCCGAATCGTGGTCTCGC
TGTTCCTTGGGAGGGTCTCCTCTGAGTGATTGACTACCCACGACGGGGGTCTTTCATTTGGGGGCTCGTC
CGGGATTTGGAGACCCCTGCCCAGGGACCACCGACCCACCACCGGGAGGTAAGCTGGCCAGCAACTTATC
TGTGTCTGTCCGATTGTCTAGTGTCTATGTTTGATGTTATGCGCCTGCGTCTGTACTAGTTAGCTAACTA
GCTCTGTATCTGGCGGACCCGTGGTGGAACTGACGAGTTCTGAACACCCGGCCGCAACCCTGGGAGACGT
CCCAGGGACTTTGGGGGCCGTTTTTGTGGCCCGACCTGAGGAAGGGAGTCGATGTGGAATCCGACCCCGT
CAGGATATGTGGTTCTGGTAGGAGACGAGAACCTAAAACAGTTCCCGCCTCCGTCTGAATTTTTGCTTTC
GGTTTGGAACCGAAGCCGCGCGTCTTGTCTGCTGCAGCGCTGCAGCATCGTTCTGTGTTGTCTCTGTCTG
ACTGTGTTTCTGTATTTGTCTGAAAATTAGGGCCAGACTGTTACCACTCCCTTAAGTTTGACCTTAGGTC
ACTGGAAAGATGTCGAGCGGATCGCTCACAACCAGTCGGTAGATGTCAAGAAGAGACGTTGGGTTACCTT
CTGCTCTGCAGAATGGCCAACCTTTAACGTCGGATGGCCGCGAGACGGCACCTTTAACCGAGACCTCATC
ACCCAGGTTAAGATCAAGGTCTTTTCACCTGGCCCGCATGGACACCCAGACCAGGTCCCCTACATCGTGA
CCTGGGAAGCCTTGGCTTTTGACCCCCCTCCCTGGGTCAAGCCCTTTGTACACCCTAAGCCTCCGCCTCC
TCTTCCTCCATCCGCCCCGTCTCTCCCCCTTGAACCTCCTCGTTCGACCCCGCCTCGATCCTCCCTTTAT
CCAGCCCTCACTCCTTCTCTAGGCGCCGGAATTGAAGATCTGGGGGATCGATCCTCTAGAGTCCGTTACA
TAACTTACGGTAAATGGCCCGCCTGGCTGACCGCCCAACGACCCCCGCCCATTGACGTCAATAATGACGT
ATGTTCCCATAGTAACGCCAATAGGGACTTTCCATTGACGTCAATGGGTGGAGTATTTACGGTAAACTGC
CCACTTGGCAGTACATCAAGTGTATCATATGCCAAGTACGCCCCCTATTGACGTCAATGACGGTAAATGG
CCCGCCTGGCATTATGCCCAGTACATGACCTTATGGGACTTTCCTACTTGGCAGTACATCTACGTATTAG
TCATCGCTATTACCATGGTGATGCGGTTTTGGCAGTACATCAATGGGCGTGAATAGCGGTTTGACTCACG
GGGATTTCCAAGTCTCCACCCCATTGACGTCAATGGGAGTTTGTTTTGGCACCAAAATCAACGGGACTTT
CCAAAATGTCGTAACAACTCCGCCCCATTGACGCAAATGGGCGGTAGGCGTGTACGGTGGGAGGTCTATA
TAAGCAGAGCTCGTTTAGTGAACCGTCAGATCGCCTGGAGACGCCATCCACGCTGTTTTGACCTCCATAG
AAGACACCGGGACCGATCCAGCCTCCGCGGCCGGGAACGGTGCATTGGAACGCTGCAGGAATTGATCCGC
GGCCGCGACACCATGGCACAATTGGATTACAAGGATGACGATGACAAGACCGGTATGGCAGTAGCCCCGC
GACTGTTTGGGGGGCTCTGCTTCCGTTTCCGGGACCAGAATCCGGAAGTGGCTGTTGAGGGGCGTCTTCC
AATCTCGCACAGCTGCGTTGGCTGTAGAAGAGAACGGACGGCGATGGCGACGGTCGCAGCAAATCCAGCT
GCTGCTGCGGCGGCTGTGGCGGCGGCAGCGGCGGTGACTGAGGATAGAGAGCCACAGCACGAGGAGCTGC
CAGGCCTGGACAGCCAGTGGCGCCAGATAGAAAACGGCGAGAGTGGGCGAGAACGTCCACTGCGGGCCGG
CGAAAGCTGGTTCCTTGTGGAGAAGCACTGGTATAAGCAGTGGGAGGCATACGTGCAGGGAGGGGACCAG
GACTCCAGCACCTTCCCTGGCTGCATCAACAATGCCACACTCTTTCAAGATGAGATAAACTGGCGCCTCA
AGGAGGGACTGGTGGAAGGCGAGGATTATGTGCTGCTCCCAGCAGCTGCTTGGCATTACCTGGTCAGCTG
GTATGGTCTAGAGCATGGCCAGCCACCCATTGAACGCAAGGTCATAGAGCTGCCCAACATCCAGAAGGTC
GAAGTGTACCCAGTAGAACTGCTGCTTGTCCGGCACAATGATTTGGGCAAATCTCACACTGTTCAGTTCA
GCCATACCGATTCTATTGGCCTAGTATTGCGCACAGCTCGGGAGCGGTTTCTGGTGGAGCCCCAGGAAGA
CACTCGGCTTTGGGCCAAGAACTCAGAAGGCTCTTTGGATAGGTTGTATGACACACACATCACGGTTCTC
GATGCGGCCCTTGAGACTGGGCAGTTGATCATCATGGAGACCCGCAAGAAAGATGGCACTTGGCCCAGCG
CACAGCTGCATGTCATGAACAACAACATGTCGGAAGAGGATGAGGACTTCAAGGGTCAGCCAGGCATCTG
TGGCCTCACCAATCTGGGCAACACGTGCTTCATGAACTCGGCCCTGCAGTGCCTCAGCAATGTGCCACAG
CTCACCGAGTACTTCCTCAACAACTGCTACCTGGAGGAGCTCAACTTCCGCAACCCACTGGGCATGAAGG
GTGAGATCGCAGAGGCCTATGCAGACCTGGTGAAGCAGGCGTGGTCTGGCCACCACCGCTCCATTGTGCC
ACATGTGTTCAAGAACAAGGTTGGCCATTTTGCATCCCAATTTCTGGGCTACCAGCAGCATGACTCTCAG
GAGCTGCTGTCATTCCTCCTGGACGGGCTGCATGAGGACCTTAATCGGGTGAAGAAGAAGGAGTATGTGG
AGCTGTGCGATGCTGCTGGGCGACCGGATCAGGAGGTGGCACAGGAGGCATGGCAAAACCACAAACGGCG
GAACGATTCTGTGATCGTGGACACTTTCCACGGCCTCTTCAAGTCCACGCTGGTGTGCCCCGATTGTGGC
AATGTATCTGTGACCTTCGACCCCTTCTGCTACCTCAGTGTTCCACTGCCTATCAGCCACAAGAGGGTCT
TGGAGGTCTTCTTTATCCCCATGGATCCGCGCCGCAAGCCAGAGCAGCACCGGCTCGTGGTCCCCAAGAA
AGGCAAGATCTCGGATCTATGTGTGGCTCTGTCCAAACACACGGGCATCTCGCCAGAGAGGATGATGGTG
GCTGATGTCTTCAGTCACCGCTTCTATAAGCTCTATCAGCTAGAGGAGCCTCTGAGCAGCATCTTGGACC
GTGATGATATCTTCGTCTATGAGGTGTCAGGTCGCATTGAGGCCATTGAGGGCTCAAGAGAGGACATCGT
GGTTCCTGTCTACCTGCGGGAGCGCACCCCTGCCCGTGACTACAACAACTCCTACTACGGCCTGATGCTT
TTTGGACACCCCCTCCTGGTATCAGTGCCCCGGGACCGCTTCACCTGGGAGGGCCTGTATAACGTCCTGA
TGTACCGGCTCTCACGCTACGTGACCAAACCCAACTCAGATGATGAGGACGATGGGGATGAGAAAGAAGA
TGACGAGGAGGATAAAGATGACGTCCCTGGGCCCTCAACTGGGGGCAGCCTCCGAGACCCTGAGCCAGAG
CAGGCTGGGCCCAGCTCTGGAGTCACGAACAGGTGCCCGTTCCTCCTGGACAATTGCCTTGGCACATCTC
AGTGGCCCCCAAGGCGACGACGCAAGCAGCTGTTCACCCTGCAGACGGTGAACTCCAATGGGACCAGCGA
CCGCACAACCTCCCCTGAAGAAGTCCATGCCCAGCCGTACATTGCTATCGACTGGGAGCCAGAGATGAAG
AAGCGTTACTATGACGAGGTAGAGGCTGAGGGCTACGTGAAGCATGACTGCGTCGGGTACGTGATGAAGA
AGGCTCCCGTGCGGCTGCAGGAGTGCATTGAGCTCTTCACCACTGTGGAGACCCTGGAGAAGGAAAACCC
CTGGTACTGCCCTTCCTGCAAGCAGCACCAGCTGGCAACCAAGAAGCTGGACCTGTGGATGCTGCCGGAG
ATTCTCATCATCCACCTGAAACGCTTTTCCTACACCAAGTTCTCCCGAGAGAAGCTGGACACCCTCGTGG
AGTTTCCTATCCGGGACCTGGACTTCTCTGAGTTTGTCATCCAGCCACAGAATGAGTCGAATCCGGAGCT
GTACAAATATGACCTCATCGCGGTTTCCAACCATTATGGGGGCATGCGTGATGGACACTACACAACATTT
GCCTGCAACAAGGACAGCGGCCAGTGGCACTACTTTGATGACAACAGCGTCTCCCCTGTCAATGAGAATC
AGATCGAGTCCAAGGCAGCCTATGTCCTCTTCTACCAACGCCAGGACGTGGCGCGACGCCTGCTGTCCCC
GGCCGGCTCATCTGGCGCCCCAGCCTCCCCTGCCTGCAGCTCCCCACCCAGCTCTGAGTTCATGGATGTT
AATTGACTCGAGGGATCCGGAATTCCGCCCCTCTCCCTCCCCCCCCCCTAACGTTACTGGCCGAAGCCGC
TTGGAATAAGGCCGGTGTGCGTTTGTCTATATGTTATTTTCCACCATATTGCCGTCTTTTGGCAATGTGA
GGGCCCGGAAACCTGGCCCTGTCTTCTTGACGAGCATTCCTAGGGGTCTTTCCCCTCTCGCCAAAGGAAT
GCAAGGTCTGTTGAATGTCGTGAAGGAAGCAGTTCCTCTGGAAGCTTCTTGAAGACAAACAACGTCTGTA
GCGACCCTTTGCAGGCAGCGGAACCCCCCACCTGGCGACAGGTGCCTCTGCGGCCAAAAGCCACGTGTAT
AAGATACACCTGCAAAGGCGGCACAACCCCAGTGCCACGTTGTGAGTTGGATAGTTGTGGAAAGAGTCAA
ATGGCTCTCCTCAAGCGTATTCAACAAGGGGCTGAAGGATGCCCAGAAGGTACCCCATTGTATGGGATCT
GATCTGGGGCCTCGGTGCACATGCTTTACATGTGTTTAGTCGAGGTTAAAAAACGTCTAGGCCCCCCGAA
CCACGGGGACGTGGTTTTCCTTTGAAAAACACGATGATAAGCTTGCCACAACCCACAAGGAGACGACCTT
CCATGACCGAGTACAAGCCCACGGTGCGCCTCGCCACCCGCGACGACGTCCCCCGGGCCGTACGCACCCT
CGCCGCCGCGTTCGCCGACTACCCCGCCACGCGCCACACCGTCGACCCGGACCGCCACATCGAGCGGGTC
ACCGAGCTGCAAGAACTCTTCCTCACGCGCGTCGGGCTCGACATCGGCAAGGTGTGGGTCGCGGACGACG
GCGCCGCGGTGGCGGTCTGGACCACGCCGGAGAGCGTCGAAGCGGGGGCGGTGTTCGCCGAGATCGGCCC
GCGCATGGCCGAGTTGAGCGGTTCCCGGCTGGCCGCGCAGCAACAGATGGAAGGCCTCCTGGCGCCGCAC
CGGCCCAAGGAGCCCGCGTGGTTCCTGGCCACCGTCGGCGTCTCGCCCGACCACCAGGGCAAGGGTCTGG
GCAGCGCCGTCGTGCTCCCCGGAGTGGAGGCGGCCGAGCGCGCCGGGGTGCCCGCCTTCCTGGAGACCTC
CGCGCCCCGCAACCTCCCCTTCTACGAGCGGCTCGGCTTCACCGTCACCGCCGACGTCGAGTGCCCGAAG
GACCGCGCGACCTGGTGCATGACCCGCAAGCCCGGTGCCTGACGCCCGCCCCACGACCCGCAGCGCCCGA
CCGAAAGGAGCGCACGACCCCATGGCTCCGACCGAAGCCGACCCGGGCGGCCCCGCCGACCCCGCACCCG
CCCCCGAGGCCCACCGACTCTAGTCGAGGGCTGCAGCGCTGCAGAGGCCGAGTGCAGAACTGCTCCAAAG
GGACCTCAAGGCTTTCCGAGGGACACTAGGCTGACTCCATCGAGCCAGTGTAGAGATAAGCTTATCGATT
AGTCCAATTTGTTAAAGACAGGATATCAGTGGTCCAGGCTCTAGTTTTGACTCAACAATATCACCAGCTG
AAGCCTATAGAGTACGAGCCATAGATAAAATAAAAGATTTTATTTAGTCTCCAGAAAAAGGGGGGAATGA
AAGACCCCACCTGTAGGTTTGGCAAGCTAGCTTAAGTAACGCCATTTTGCAAGGCATGGAAAAATACATA
ACTGAGAATAGAGAAGTTCAGATCAAGGTCAGGAACAGATGGAACAGGGTCGACCCTAGAGAACCATCAG
ATGTTTCCAGGGTGCCCCAAGGACCTGAAATGACCCTGTGCCTTATTTGAACTAACCAATCAGTTCGCTT
CTCGCTTCTGTTCGCGCGCTTCTGCTCCCCGAGCTCAATAAAAGAGCCCACAACCCCTCACTCGGGGCGC
CAGTCCTCCGATTGACTGAGTCGCCCGGGTACCCGTGTATCCAATAAACCCTCTTGCAGTTGCATCCGAC
TTGTGGTCTCGCTGTTCCTTGGGAGGGTCTCCTCTGAGTGATTGACTACCCGTCAGCGGGGGTCTTTCAT
TTGGGGGCTCGTCCGGGATCGGGAGACCCCTGCCCAGGGACCACCGACCCACCACCGGGAGGTAAGCTGG
CTGCCTCGCGCGTTTCGGTGATGACGGTGAAAACCTCTGACACATGCAGCTCCCGGAGACGGTCACAGCT
TGTCTGTAAGCGGATGCCGGGAGCAGACAAGCCCGTCAGGGCGCGTCAGCGGGTGTTGGCGGGTGTCGGG
GCGCAGCCATGACCCAGTCACGTAGCGATAGCGGAGTGTAGATCCGGCTGTGGAATGTGTGTCAGTTAGG
GTGTGGAAAGTCCCCAGGCTCCCCAGCAGGCAGAAGTATGCAAAGCATGCATCTCAATTAGTCAGCAACC
AGGTGTGGAAAGTCCCCAGGCTCCCCAGCAGGCAGAAGTATGCAAAGCATGCATCTCAATTAGTCAGCAA
CCATAGTCCCGCCCCTAACTCCGCCCATCCCGCCCCTAACTCCGCCCAGTTCCGCCCATTCTCCGCCCCA
TGGCTGACTAATTTTTTTTATTTATGCAGAGGCCGAGGCCGCCTCGGCCTCTGAGCTATTCCAGAAGTAG
TGAGGAGGCTTTTTTGGAGGCCTAGGCTTTTGCAAAAAGCTTACTGGCTTAACTATGCGGCATCAGAGCA
GATTGTACTGAGAGTGCACCATATGCGGTGTGAAATACCGCACAGATGCGTAAGGAGAAAATACCGCATC
AGGCGCTCTTCCGCTTCCTCGCTCACTGACTCGCTGCGCTCGGTCGTTCGGCTGCGGCGAGCGGTATCAG
CTCACTCAAAGGCGGTAATACGGTTATCCACAGAATCAGGGGATAACGCAGGAAAGAACATGTGAGCAAA
AGGCCAGCAAAAGGCCAGGAACCGTAAAAAGGCCGCGTTGCTGGCGTTTTTCCATAGGCTCCGCCCCCCT
GACGAGCATCACAAAAATCGACGCTCAAGTCAGAGGTGGCGAAACCCGACAGGACTATAAAGATACCAGG
CGTTTCCCCCTGGAAGCTCCCTCGTGCGCTCTCCTGTTCCGACCCTGCCGCTTACCGGATACCTGTCCGC
CTTTCTCCCTTCGGGAAGCGTGGCGCTTTCTCATAGCTCACGCTGTAGGTATCTCAGTTCGGTGTAGGTC
GTTCGCTCCAAGCTGGGCTGTGTGCACGAACCCCCCGTTCAGCCCGACCGCTGCGCCTTATCCGGTAACT
ATCGTCTTGAGTCCAACCCGGTAAGACACGACTTATCGCCACTGGCAGCAGCCACTGGTAACAGGATTAG
CAGAGCGAGGTATGTAGGCGGTGCTACAGAGTTCTTGAAGTGGTGGCCTAACTACGGCTACACTAGAAGG
ACAGTATTTGGTATCTGCGCTCTGCTGAAGCCAGTTACCTTCGGAAAAAGAGTTGGTAGCTCTTGATCCG
GCAAACAAACCACCGCTGGTAGCGGTGGTTTTTTTGTTTGCAAGCAGCAGATTACGCGCAGAAAAAAAGG
ATCTCAAGAAGATCCTTTGATCTTTTCTACGGGGTCTGACGCTCAGTGGAACGAAAACTCACGTTAAGGG
ATTTTGGTCATGAGATTATCAAAAAGGATCTTCACCTAGATCCTTTTAAATTAAAAATGAAGTTTTAAAT
CAATCTAAAGTATATATGAGTAAACTTGGTCTGACAGTTACCAATGCTTAATCAGTGAGGCACCTATCTC
AGCGATCTGTCTATTTCGTTCATCCATAGTTGCCTGACTCCCCGTCGTGTAGATAACTACGATACGGGAG
GGCTTACCATCTGGCCCCAGTGCTGCAATGATACCGCGAGACCCACGCTCACCGGCTCCAGATTTATCAG
CAATAAACCAGCCAGCCGGAAGGGCCGAGCGCAGAAGTGGTCCTGCAACTTTATCCGCCTCCATCCAGTC
TATTAATTGTTGCCGGGAAGCTAGAGTAAGTAGTTCGCCAGTTAATAGTTTGCGCAACGTTGTTGCCATT
GCTGCAGGCATCGTGGTGTCACGCTCGTCGTTTGGTATGGCTTCATTCAGCTCCGGTTCCCAACGATCAA
GGCGAGTTACATGATCCCCCATGTTGTGCAAAAAAGCGGTTAGCTCCTTCGGTCCTCCGATCGTTGTCAG
AAGTAAGTTGGCCGCAGTGTTATCACTCATGGTTATGGCAGCACTGCATAATTCTCTTACTGTCATGCCA
TCCGTAAGATGCTTTTCTGTGACTGGTGAGTACTCAACCAAGTCATTCTGAGAATAGTGTATGCGGCGAC
CGAGTTGCTCTTGCCCGGCGTCAACACGGGATAATACCGCGCCACATAGCAGAACTTTAAAAGTGCTCAT
CATTGGAAAACGTTCTTCGGGGCGAAAACTCTCAAGGATCTTACCGCTGTTGAGATCCAGTTCGATGTAA
CCCACTCGTGCACCCAACTGATCTTCAGCATCTTTTACTTTCACCAGCGTTTCTGGGTGAGCAAAAACAG
GAAGGCAAAATGCCGCAAAAAAGGGAATAAGGGCGACACGGAAATGTTGAATACTCATACTCTTCCTTTT
TCAATATTATTGAAGCATTTATCAGGGTTATTGTCTCATGAGCGGATACATATTTGAATGTATTTAGAAA
AATAAACAAATAGGGGTTCCGCGCACATTTCCCCGAAAAGTGCCACCTGACGTCTAAGAAACCATTATTA
TCATGACATTAACCTATAAAAATAGGCGTATCACGAGGCCCTTTCGTCTTCAAGAATTAGCTTGGCCATT
GCATACGTTGTATCCATATCATAATATGTACATTTATATTGGCTCATGTCCAACATTACCGCCATGTTGA
CATTGATTATTGACTAGTTATTAATAGTAATCAATTACGGGGTCATTAGTTCATAGCCCATATATGGAGT
