>Addgene plasmid #46747 | pQFlag-USP11 WT puroR | addgene partial sequence | sequence record 101517 | Futet-F 5'-CTCCATAGAAGACACCGGGA-3'
TGCAGGAATTGATCCGCGGCCGCGACACCATGGCACAATTGGATTACAAGGATGACGATGACAAGACCGG
TATGGCAGTAGCCCCGCGACTGTTTGGGGGGCTCTGCTTCCGTTTCCGGGACCAGAATCCGGAAGTGGCT
GTTGAGGGGCGTCTTCCAATCTCGCACAGCTGCGTTGGCTGTAGAAGAGAACGGACGGCGATGGCGACGG
TCGCAGCAAATCCAGCTGCTGCTGCGGCGGCTGTGGCGGCGGCAGCGGCGGTGACTGAGGATAGAGAGCC
ACAGCACGAGGAGCTGCCAGGCCTGGACAGCCAGTGGCGCCAGATAGAAAACGGCGAGAGTGGGCGAGAA
CGTCCACTGCGGGCCGGCGAAAGCTGGTTCCTTGTGGAGAAGCACTGGTATAAGCAGTGGGAGGCATACG
TGCAGGGAGGGGACCAGGACTCCAGCACCTTCCCTGGCTGCATCAACAATGCCACACTCTTTCAAGATGA
GATAAACTGGCGCCTCAAGGAGGGACTGGTGGAAGGCGAGGATTATGTGCTGCTCCCAGCAGCTGCTTGG
CATTACCTGGTCAGCTGGTATGGTCTAGAGCATGGCCAGCCACCCATTGAACGCAAGGTCATAGAGCTGC
CCAACATCCAGAAGGTCGAAGTGTACCCAGTAGAACTGCTGCTTGTCCGGCACAATGATTTGGGCAAATC
TCACACTGTTCAGTTCAGCCATACCGATTCTATTGGCCTAGTATTGCGCACAGCTC
