>Addgene plasmid #46747 | pQFlag-USP11 WT puroR | addgene partial sequence | sequence record 106051 | hUSP11-F2 5'-CTGTGGAGACCCTGGAGAAG-3'
GCAGCACCAGCTGGCAACCAAGAAGCTGGACCTGTGGATGCTGCCGGAGATTCTCATCATCCACCTGAAA
CGCTTTTCCTACACCAAGTTCTCCCGAGAGAAGCTGGACACCCTCGTGGAGTTTCCTATCCGGGACCTGG
ACTTCTCTGAGTTTGTCATCCAGCCACAGAATGAGTCGAATCCGGAGCTGTACAAATATGACCTCATCGC
GGTTTCCAACCATTATGGGGGCATGCGTGATGGACACTACACAACATTTGCCTGCAACAAGGACAGCGGC
CAGTGGCACTACTTTGATGACAACAGCGTCTCCCCTGTCAATGAGAATCAGATCGAGTCCAAGGCAGCCT
ATGTCCTCTTCTACCAACGCCAGGACGTGGCGCGACGCCTGCTGTCCCCGGCCGGCTCATCTGGCGCCCC
AGCCTCCCCTGCCTGCAGCTCCCCACCCAGCTCTGAGTTCATGGATGTTAATTGACTCGAGCGGAAGCCG
AATTCCG
