>Addgene plasmid #46747 | pQFlag-USP11 WT puroR | addgene partial sequence | sequence record 106728 | hUSP11-F 5'-ctgggcagttgatcatcatgg-3'
AGCGCACAGCTGCATGTCATGAACAACAACATGTCGGAAGAGGATGAGGACTTCAAGGGTCAGCCAGGCA
TCTGTGGCCTCACCAATCTGGGCAACACGTGCTTCATGAACTCGGCCCTGCAGTGCCTCAGCAATGTGCC
ACAGCTCACCGAGTACTTCCTCAACAACTGCTACCTGGAGGAGCTCAACTTCCGCAACCCACTGGGCATG
AAGGGTGAGATCGCAGAGGCCTATGCAGACCTGGTGAAGCAGGCGTGGTCTGGCCACCACCGCTCCATTG
TGCCACATGTGTTCAAGAACAAGGTTGGCCATTTTGCATCCCAATTTCTGGGCTACCAGCAGCATGACTC
TCAGGAGCTGCTGTCATTCCTCCTGGACGGGCTGCATGAGGACCTTAATCGGGTGAAGAAGAAGGAGTAT
GTGGAGCTGTGCGATGCTGCTGGGCGACCGGATCAGGAGGTGGCACAGGAGGCATGGCAAAACCACAAAC
GGCGGAACGATTCTGTGATCGTGGACACTTTCCACGGCCTCTTCAAGTCCACGCTGGTGTGCCCCGATTG
TGGCAATGTATCTGTGACCTTCGACCCCTTCTGCTACCTCAGTGTTCCACTGCCTATCAGCCACAAGAGG
GTCTTGGAGGTCTTCTTTATCCCCATGGATCCGCGCCGCAAGCCAGAGCAGCACCGGCTCGTGGT
